>Addgene plasmid #38817 | RERG | depositor partial sequence | sequence record 48874 | RERG sequence 613 bps
ATGCACCATCATCATCATCATTCTTCTGGTGTAGATCTGGGTACCGAGAACCTGTACTTCCAATCCATGG
CTAAAAGTGCGGAGGTCAAACTGGCAATATTTGGGAGAGCAGGCGTGGGCAAGTCAGCTCTTGTAGTGAG
ATTTCTGACCAAACGGTTCATCTGGGAATATGATCCCACCCTCGAATCAACCTACCGACACCAAGCAACC
ATCGATGATGAAGTTGTTTCCATGGAGATACTAGACACTGCTGGTCAGGAAGATACCATTCAGAGGGAGG
GGCACATGCGATGGGGGGAAGGCTTTGTGCTGGTCTACGACATTACTGACCGAGGAAGTTTTGAGGAAGT
GCTGCCACTTAAGAACATCCTAGATGAGATCAAAAAGCCCAAGAATGTGACTCTCATCTTGGTTGGAAAC
AAAGCTGACTTGGACCACTCCAGGCAGGTTAGCACAGAAGAAGGAGAGAAGCTGGCCACAGAATTGGCTT
GTGCTTTTTACGAGTGCTCTGCCTGCACTGGAGAAGGGAACATCACAGAGATATTCTATGAATTGTGTCG
AGAGGTGCGTCGCCGGAGGATGGTGTGACAGTAAAGGTGGATACGGATCCGAA
