>Addgene plasmid #38817 | RERG | addgene partial sequence | sequence record 52710 | T7 5'-TAATACGACTCACTATAGGG-3'
AATATTTTGTTTACTTTAAGAAGGAGATATACATATGCACCATCATCATCATCATTCTTCTGGTGTAGAT
CTGGGTACCGAGAACCTGTACTTCCAATCCATGGCTAAAAGTGCGGAGGTCAAACTGGCAATATTTGGGA
GAGCAGGCGTGGGCAAGTCAGCTCTTGTAGTGAGATTTCTGACCAAACGGTTCATCTGGGAATATGATCC
CACCCTCGAATCAACCTACCGACACCAAGCAACCATCGATGATGAAGTTGTTTCCATGGAGATACTAGAC
ACTGCTGGTCAGGAAGATACCATTCAGAGGGAGGGGCACATGCGATGGGGGGAAGGCTTTGTGCTGGTCT
ACGACATTACTGACCGAGGAAGTTTTGAGGAAGTGCTGCCACTTAAGAACATCCTAGATGAGATCAAAAA
GCCCAAGAATGTGACTCTCATCTTGGTTGGAAACAAAGCTGACTTGGACCACTCCAGGCAGGTTAGCACA
GAAGAAGGAGAGAAGCTGGCCACAGAATTGGCTTGTGCTTTTTACGAGTGCTCTGCCTGCACTGGAGAAG
GGAACATCACAGAGATATTCTATGAATTGTGTCGAGAGGTGCGTCGCCGGAGGATGGTGTGACAGTAAAG
GTGGATACGGATCCGAATTCGAGCTCCGTCGACAAGCTTGCGGCCGCACTCGAGCACCACCACCACCACC
ACTGAGATCCGGCTGCTAACAAAGCCCGAAAGGAAGCTGAGTTGGCTGCTGCCACCGCTGAGCAATAACT
AGCATAACCCCTTGGGGCCTCTAAACGGGTCTTGAGGGGTTTTTTGCTGAAAGGAGGAACTATATCCGGA
TTGGCGAATGGGACGCGCCTGTAGCGCCATAACGCGCG
