[The description below was written by a language model from this plasmid's Addgene catalogue record.]
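Description:
RERG is a bacterial expression plasmid built on the pNIC28-Bsa4 backbone from the SGC, carrying a human RERG (RAS-like, estrogen-regulated, growth inhibitor) coding fragment intended for recombinant protein production and structure determination. The plasmid is maintained in E. coli under kanamycin selection and is recorded as low copy, with Mach1 listed as the propagation strain. The origin of replication is not stated in the record, and no feature table is available to confirm individual backbone elements.

The insert is about 613 bp and was introduced by ligation independent cloning. The record cautions that it may not represent the full open reading frame, which is typical of constructs trimmed to a well-behaved domain for crystallography; it is linked to the PDB entry 2ATV. An N-terminal His tag followed by a TEV protease site is fused to the insert, so the protein can be captured by immobilised metal affinity chromatography and the tag then cleaved off to leave near-native protein. The promoter is not explicitly named, but the listed sequencing primers, T7 forward and T7 terminator, indicate that the insert sits between a T7 promoter and T7 terminator, implying expression in a host strain that supplies T7 RNA polymerase rather than in the cloning strain. The construct is suited to producing purified RERG, a small Ras-family GTPase, for structural and biochemical studies.
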