Addgene plasmid #38817: RERG
Purpose: Bacterial expression for structure determination; may not be full ORF
Depositing lab: Nicola Burgess-Brown. Depositing organization: University of Oxford.
Backbone
  Vector backbone: pNIC28-Bsa4
  Backbone manufacturer: SGC
  Vector type: Bacterial Expression
Growth in bacteria
  Bacterial resistance: Kanamycin, 50 μg/mL
  Growth temperature: 37°C
  Growth strain: Mach1
  Copy number: Low Copy
Gene/Insert
  Gene/Insert name: RERG (alt names: RAS-like, estrogen-regulated, growth inhibitor; PDB:2ATV)
  Species: H. sapiens (human)
  Insert size (bp): 613
  GenBank ID: RAS-like, estrogen-regulated, growth inhibitor
  Entrez Gene: RERG
  Tag / fusion protein: His Tev (N terminal on insert)
  Cloning method: Ligation Independent Cloning
  Sequencing primers: 5′ T7; 3′ T7-term
Terms and licenses: Academic/Nonprofit Terms; Industry Terms: Not Available to Industry
How to cite: RERG was a gift from Nicola Burgess-Brown (Addgene plasmid # 38817 ; http://n2t.net/addgene:38817 ; RRID:Addgene_38817)
